Addgene plasmid #232395: pGL3_IMPG1_lpos0pos1scr
Purpose: IMPG1 enhancer, two sensitizing elements scrambled
Depositing lab: Joanna Wysocka. Depositing organization: Stanford University.
Backbone
  Vector backbone: pGL3 Luciferase Reporter Vector
  Backbone manufacturer: Promega
  Vector type: Luciferase
Growth in bacteria
  Bacterial resistance: Ampicillin, 100 μg/mL
  Growth temperature: 37°C
  Growth strain: DH5alpha
  Copy number: High Copy
Gene/Insert
  Gene/Insert name: IMPG1
  Species: H. sapiens (human)
  Mutation: IMPG1 enhancer, two sensitizing elements scrambled
  Entrez Gene: IMPG1 (a.k.a. GP147, SPACR, IPM150)
  Cloning method: Restriction Enzyme; 5′ cloning site Unknown (unknown if destroyed)
Terms and licenses: Academic/Nonprofit Terms; Industry Terms: Not Available to Industry
How to cite: pGL3_IMPG1_lpos0pos1scr was a gift from Joanna Wysocka (Addgene plasmid # 232395 ; http://n2t.net/addgene:232395 ; RRID:Addgene_232395)
