[The description below was written by a language model from this plasmid's Addgene catalogue record and pLannotate feature annotations shown in this document.]
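Description:
pGL3_IMPG1_lpos0pos1scr is a firefly luciferase reporter plasmid built on the Promega pGL3 backbone and used to test the activity of a mutated human IMPG1 enhancer in transfected mammalian cells. It is propagated in E. coli as a high-copy plasmid through a ColE1/pUC-type origin and selected with ampicillin via the β-lactamase (AmpR) gene and its bla promoter. An f1 phage origin is also present, which in principle permits single-stranded DNA production. Short annotated fragments of lacZα, the tetracycline resistance gene and SV40 large T antigen are backbone remnants, not functional genes.

The reporter unit consists of the SV40 early promoter driving the enhanced luc+ firefly luciferase coding sequence, terminated by the SV40 polyadenylation signal. A synthetic poly(A) signal and an RNA polymerase II transcriptional pause site from the human α2 globin gene are also present. These are standard pGL3 elements that limit read-through transcription from the backbone and so reduce background signal. The insert is an enhancer from the human IMPG1 locus in which two "sensitizing elements" have been scrambled. The name suggests these are positions designated lpos0 and pos1, although the record does not define them. The enhancer is not annotated in the feature table; it most likely lies in the roughly 560 nt unannotated stretch spanning the sequence start, but the cloning sites are recorded as unknown.

The construct is suited to comparing luciferase output against the wild-type enhancer or other variants, to assess how these elements contribute to enhancer-dependent stimulation of the SV40 promoter. The record does not specify the cell type or assay context.
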