Features (pLannotate 1.2.2; 12 found; start..end, strand, type, name):
    565..656     -  misc_feature   pause site: RNA polymerase II transcriptional pause signal from the human α2 globin gene
    670..718     -  polyA_signal   poly(A) signal: synthetic polyadenylation signal
    777..844     +  CDS            lacZα (fragment): LacZα fragment of β-galactosidase; lacZ fragment
    876..1304    -  rep_origin     f1 ori (sequence partly withheld): f1 bacteriophage origin of replication; arrow indicates direction of (+) strand synthesis
   1331..1435    +  promoter       AmpR promoter: bla
   1436..2296    +  CDS            AmpR: β-lactamase; bla; confers resistance to ampicillin, carbenicillin, and related antibiotics
   2467..3055    +  rep_origin     ori: high-copy-number ColE1/pMB1/pBR322/pUC origin of replication
   3235..3367    -  CDS            TcR (fragment): tetracycline efflux protein; tet; confers resistance to tetracycline
   3389..3457    +  CDS            large T antigen (fragment): large T antigen from SV40 (simian virus 40)
   3480..3601    +  polyA_signal   SV40 poly(A) signal: SV40 polyadenylation signal
   3642..5294    -  CDS            luciferase: firefly luciferase; luc+; enhanced luc+ version of the luciferase gene
   5330..5526    -  promoter       SV40 promoter: SV40 early promoter
>Addgene plasmid #232395 | pGL3_IMPG1_lpos0pos1scr | addgene full sequence | sequence record 462836 | Addgene NGS Result
CAATAATTCTCTCCCTCACTCTTTTGCAATGTTTTGTTTCCTCAATTCACACTGAGACCTGCACGAAGTT
GTGGAAACTGCTCTTTCCCAGGGAGATTAACATGAATTCATCTTGAAGTCCTAACTGTGTTCTGGCTATT
TAATGCTGTACATTTATAACCTTTGTCTTCCTTCTTTAAGCTGCAGTTTCTTTGTGTTATCACAGAGATA
GGAAAACTGACACAGGAAATGCATAACACATGTTAGACTCCAAGACCTCTCTCCATATGGGCTCAGTTCT
GATTTCCTCTGTTTCCTATATGGCACTGAGACAAATGCCTGGACACAGGGTTTTTTCTTCCTAAAGACTC
ACCCAGAAGTTGATAGTCTCATCATCAATCCGTTCCTCAAAATAACTTGGCATAGCTAAACCTAGCAAAG
TAAGGAAGATCTGTAGTAAGCTGAAGTTCTCCAACAGCAATTGTGGGATTACAAGATAACAGCCACAAAT
CTGTGTGCATGGCTATTTTACATAGCTCAAGACTTCTTGAGGCTAGCACGCGTAAGAGCTCGGTACCTAT
CGATAGAGAAATGTTCTGGCACCTGCACTTGCACTGGGGACAGCCTATTTTGCTAGTTTGTTTTGTTTCG
TTTTGTTTTGATGGAGAGCGTATGTTAGTACTATCGATTCACACAAAAAACCAACACACAGATGTAATGA
AAATAAAGATATTTTATTGCGGCCGCTCCAAGTACCTCCCGTACCTTAATATTACTTACTTATCATGGTA
GCTTGGGCTGGCGTAATAGCGAAGAGGCCCGCACCGATCGCCCTTCCCAACAGTTGCGCAGCCTGAATGG
CGAATGGCAAATTGTAAGCGTTAATATTTTGTTAAAATTCGCGTTAAATTTTTGTTAAATCAGCTCATTT
TTTAACCAATAGGCCGAAATCGGCAAAATCCCTTATAAATCAAAAGAATAGACCGAGATAGGGT
[37 nt withheld, positions 975-1011]
AAAGAACGTGGACTCCAACGTCAAAGG
[49 nt withheld, positions 1039-1087]
T
[91 nt withheld, positions 1089-1179]
G
[124 nt withheld, positions 1181-1304]
CAGGTGGCACTTTTCGGGGAAATGTGCGCGGAACCCCTATTTGTTTATTTTTCTAAATACATTCAAATAT
GTATCCGCTCATGAGACAATAACCCTGATAAATGCTTCAATAATATTGAAAAAGGAAGAGTATGAGTATT
CAACATTTCCGTGTCGCCCTTATTCCCTTTTTTGCGGCATTTTGCCTTCCTGTTTTTGCTCACCCAGAAA
CGCTGGTGAAAGTAAAAGATGCTGAAGATCAGTTGGGTGCACGAGTGGGTTACATCGAACTGGATCTCAA
CAGCGGTAAGATCCTTGAGAGTTTTCGCCCCGAAGAACGTTTTCCAATGATGAGCACTTTTAAAGTTCTG
CTATGTGGCGCGGTATTATCCCGTATTGACGCCGGGCAAGAGCAACTCGGTCGCCGCATACACTATTCTC
AGAATGACTTGGTTGAGTACTCACCAGTCACAGAAAAGCATCTTACGGATGGCATGACAGTAAGAGAATT
ATGCAGTGCTGCCATAACCATGAGTGATAACACTGCGGCCAACTTACTTCTGACAACGATCGGAGGACCG
AAGGAGCTAACCGCTTTTTTGCACAACATGGGGGATCATGTAACTCGCCTTGATCGTTGGGAACCGGAGC
TGAATGAAGCCATACCAAACGACGAGCGTGACACCACGATGCCTGTAGCAATGGCAACAACGTTGCGCAA
ACTATTAACTGGCGAACTACTTACTCTAGCTTCCCGGCAACAATTAATAGACTGGATGGAGGCGGATAAA
GTTGCAGGACCACTTCTGCGCTCGGCCCTTCCGGCTGGCTGGTTTATTGCTGATAAATCTGGAGCCGGTG
AGCGTGGGTCTCGCGGTATCATTGCAGCACTGGGGCCAGATGGTAAGCCCTCCCGTATCGTAGTTATCTA
CACGACGGGGAGTCAGGCAACTATGGATGAACGAAATAGACAGATCGCTGAGATAGGTGCCTCACTGATT
AAGCATTGGTAACTGTCAGACCAAGTTTACTCATATATACTTTAGATTGATTTAAAACTTCATTTTTAAT
TTAAAAGGATCTAGGTGAAGATCCTTTTTGATAATCTCATGACCAAAATCCCTTAACGTGAGTTTTCGTT
CCACTGAGCGTCAGACCCCGTAGAAAAGATCAAAGGATCTTCTTGAGATCCTTTTTTTCTGCGCGTAATC
TGCTGCTTGCAAACAAAAAAACCACCGCTACCAGCGGTGGTTTGTTTGCCGGATCAAGAGCTACCAACTC
TTTTTCCGAAGGTAACTGGCTTCAGCAGAGCGCAGATACCAAATACTGTTCTTCTAGTGTAGCCGTAGTT
AGGCCACCACTTCAAGAACTCTGTAGCACCGCCTACATACCTCGCTCTGCTAATCCTGTTACCAGTGGCT
GCTGCCAGTGGCGATAAGTCGTGTCTTACCGGGTTGGACTCAAGACGATAGTTACCGGATAAGGCGCAGC
GGTCGGGCTGAACGGGGGGTTCGTGCACACAGCCCAGCTTGGAGCGAACGACCTACACCGAACTGAGATA
CCTACAGCGTGAGCTATGAGAAAGCGCCACGCTTCCCGAAGGGAGAAAGGCGGACAGGTATCCGGTAAGC
GGCAGGGTCGGAACAGGAGAGCGCACGAGGGAGCTTCCAGGGGGAAACGCCTGGTATCTTTATAGTCCTG
TCGGGTTTCGCCACCTCTGACTTGAGCGTCGATTTTTGTGATGCTCGTCAGGGGGGCGGAGCCTATGGAA
AAACGCCAGCAACGCGGCCTTTTTACGGTTCCTGGCCTTTTGCTGGCCTTTTGCTCACATGTTCTTTCCT
GCGTTATCCCCTGATTCTGTGGATAACCGTATTACCGCCTTTGAGTGAGCTGATACCGCTCGCCGCAGCC
GAACGACCGAGCGCAGCGAGTCAGTGAGCGAGGAAGCGGAAGAGCGCTGCCGGCACCTGTCCTACGAGTT
GCATGATAAAGAAGACAGTCATAAGTGCGGCGACGATAGTCATGCCCCGCGCCCACCGGAAGGAGCTGAC
TGGGTTGAAGGCTCTCAAGGGCATCGGTCGACGGATCCAGATCCTTATCGATTTTACCACATTTGTAGAG
GTTTTACTTGCTTTAAAAAACCTCCCACACCTCCCCCTGAACCTGAAACATAAAATGAATGCAATTGTTG
TTGTTAACTTGTTTATTGCAGCTTATAATGGTTACAAATAAAGCAATAGCATCACAAATTTCACAAATAA
AGCATTTTTTTCACTGCATTCTAGTTGTGGTTTGTCCAAACTCATCAATGTATCTTATCATGTCTGCTCG
AAGCGGCCGGCCGCCCCGACTCTAGAATTACACGGCGATCTTTCCGCCCTTCTTGGCCTTTATGAGGATC
TCTCTGATTTTTCTTGCGTCGAGTTTTCCGGTAAGACCTTTCGGTACTTCGTCCACAAACACAACTCCTC
CGCGCAACTTTTTCGCGGTTGTTACTTGACTGGCGACGTAATCCACGATCTCTTTTTCCGTCATCGTCTT
TCCGTGCTCCAAAACAACAACGGCGGCGGGAAGTTCACCGGCGTCATCGTCGGGAAGACCTGCGACACCT
GCGTCGAAGATGTTGGGGTGTTGGAGCAAGATGGATTCCAATTCAGCGGGAGCCACCTGATAGCCTTTGT
ACTTAATCAGAGACTTCAGGCGGTCAACGATGAAGAAGTGTTCGTCTTCGTCCCAGTAAGCTATGTCTCC
AGAATGTAGCCATCCATCCTTGTCAATCAAGGCGTTGGTCGCTTCCGGATTGTTTACATAACCGGACATA
ATCATAGGACCTCTCACACACAGTTCGCCTCTTTGATTAACGCCCAGCGTTTTCCCGGTATCCAGATCCA
CAACCTTCGCTTCAAAAAATGGAACAACTTTACCGACCGCGCCCGGTTTATCATCCCCCTCGGGTGTAAT
CAGAATAGCTGATGTAGTCTCAGTGAGCCCATATCCTTGCCTGATACCTGGCAGATGGAACCTCTTGGCA
ACCGCTTCCCCGACTTCCTTAGAGAGGGGAGCGCCACCAGAAGCAATTTCGTGTAAATTAGATAAATCGT
ATTTGTCAATCAGAGTGCTTTTGGCGAAGAAGGAGAATAGGGTTGGCACCAGCAGCGCACTTTGAATCTT
GTAATCCTGAAGGCTCCTCAGAAACAGCTCTTCTTCAAATCTATACATTAAGACGACTCGAAATCCACAT
ATCAAATATCCGAGTGTAGTAAACATTCCAAAACCGTGATGGAATGGAACAACACTTAAAATCGCAGTAT
CCGGAATGATTTGATTGCCAAAAATAGGATCTCTGGCATGCGAGAATCTCACGCAGGCAGTTCTATGAGG
CAGAGCGACACCTTTAGGCAGACCAGTAGATCCAGAGGAGTTCATGATCAGTGCAATTGTCTTGTCCCTA
TCGAAGGACTCTGGCACAAAATCGTATTCATTAAAACCGGGAGGTAGATGAGATGTGACGAACGTGTACA
TCGACTGAAATCCCTGGTAATCCGTTTTAGAATCCATGATAATAATTTTTTGGATGATTGGGAGCTTTTT
TTGCACGTTCAAAATTTTTTGCAACCCCTTTTTGGAAACGAACACCACGGTAGGCTGCGAAATGCCCATA
CTGTTGAGCAATTCACGTTCATTATAAATGTCGTTCGCGGGCGCAACTGCAACTCCGATAAATAACGCGC
CCAACACCGGCATAAAGAATTGAAGAGAGTTTTCACTGCATACGACGATTCTGTGATTTGTATTCAGCCC
ATATCGTTTCATAGCTTCTGCCAACCGAACGGACATTTCGAAGTACTCAGCGTAAGTGATGTCCACCTCG
ATATGTGCATCTGTAAAAGCAATTGTTCCAGGAACCAGGGCGTATCTCTTCATAGCCTTATGCAGTTGCT
CTCCAGCGGTTCCATCTTCCAGCGGATAGAATGGCGCCGGGCCTTTCTTTATGTTTTTGGCGTCTTCCAT
GGTGGCTTTACCAACAGTACCGGAATGCCAAGCTTTTTGCAAAAGCCTAGGCCTCCAAAAAAGCCTCCTC
ACTACTTCTGGAATAGCTCAGAGGCCGAGGCGGCCTCGGCCTCTGCATAAATAAAAAAAATTAGTCAGCG
ATGGGGCGGAGAATGGGCGGAACTGGGCGGAGTTAGGGGCGGGATGGGCGGAGTTAGGGGCGGGACTATG
GTTGCTGACTAATTGAGATGCAGATCGCAGATCTCGAG
